>Addgene plasmid #225993 | pEF2-FL-hMer_gR1 | addgene full sequence | sequence record 454327 | Addgene NGS Result
GCTCTAGGGGGTATCCCC
[124 nt withheld, positions 19-142]
C
[91 nt withheld, positions 144-234]
A
[49 nt withheld, positions 236-284]
CCTTTGACGTTGGAGTCCACGTTCTTT
[37 nt withheld, positions 312-348]
ACCCTATCTCGGTCTATTCTTTTGATTTATAAGGGATTTTGCCGATTTCGGCCTATTGGTTAAAAAATGA
GCTGATTTAACAAAAATTTAACGCGAATTAATTCTGTGGAATGTGTGTCAGTTAGGGTGTGGAAAGTCCC
CAGGCTCCCCAGCAGGCAGAAGTATGCAAAGCATGCATCTCAATTAGTCAGCAACCAGGTGTGGAAAGTC
CCCAGGCTCCCCAGCAGGCAGAAGTATGCAAAGCATGCATCTCAATTAGTCAGCAACCATAGTCCCGCCC
CTAACTCCGCCCATCCCGCCCCTAACTCCGCCCAGTTCCGCCCATTCTCCGCCCCATGGCTGACTAATTT
TTTTTATTTATGCAGAGGCCGAGGCCGCCTCTGCCTCTGAGCTATTCCAGAAGTAGTGAGGAGGCTTTTT
TGGAGGCCTAGGCTTTTGCAAAAAGCTCCCGGGAGCTTGTATATCCATTTTCGGATCTGATCAAGAGACA
GGATGAGGATCGTTTCGCATGATTGAACAAGATGGATTGCACGCAGGTTCTCCGGCCGCTTGGGTGGAGA
GGCTATTCGGCTATGACTGGGCACAACAGACAATCGGCTGCTCTGATGCCGCCGTGTTCCGGCTGTCAGC
GCAGGGGCGCCCGGTTCTTTTTGTCAAGACCGACCTGTCCGGTGCCCTGAATGAACTGCAGGACGAGGCA
GCGCGGCTATCGTGGCTGGCCACGACGGGCGTTCCTTGCGCAGCTGTGCTCGACGTTGTCACTGAAGCGG
GAAGGGACTGGCTGCTATTGGGCGAAGTGCCGGGGCAGGATCTCCTGTCATCTCACCTTGCTCCTGCCGA
GAAAGTATCCATCATGGCTGATGCAATGCGGCGGCTGCATACGCTTGATCCGGCTACCTGCCCATTCGAC
CACCAAGCGAAACATCGCATCGAGCGAGCACGTACTCGGATGGAAGCCGGTCTTGTCGATCAGGATGATC
TGGACGAAGAGCATCAGGGGCTCGCGCCAGCCGAACTGTTCGCCAGGCTCAAGGCGCGCATGCCCGACGG
CGAGGATCTCGTCGTGACCCATGGCGATGCCTGCTTGCCGAATATCATGGTGGAAAATGGCCGCTTTTCT
GGATTCATCGACTGTGGCCGGCTGGGTGTGGCGGACCGCTATCAGGACATAGCGTTGGCTACCCGTGATA
TTGCTGAAGAGCTTGGCGGCGAATGGGCTGACCGCTTCCTCGTGCTTTACGGTATCGCCGCTCCCGATTC
GCAGCGCATCGCCTTCTATCGCCTTCTTGACGAGTTCTTCTGAGCGGGACTCTGGGGTTCGAAATGACCG
ACCAAGCGACGCCCAACCTGCCATCACGAGATTTCGATTCCACCGCCGCCTTCTATGAAAGGTTGGGCTT
CGGAATCGTTTTCCGGGACGCCGGCTGGATGATCCTCCAGCGCGGGGATCTCATGCTGGAGTTCTTCGCC
CACCCCAACTTGTTTATTGCAGCTTATAATGGTTACAAATAAAGCAATAGCATCACAAATTTCACAAATA
AAGCATTTTTTTCACTGCATTCTAGTTGTGGTTTGTCCAAACTCATCAATGTATCTTATCATGTCTGTAT
ACCGTCGACCTCTAGCTAGAGCTTGGCGTAATCATGGTCATAGCTGTTTCCTGTGTGAAATTGTTATCCG
CTCACAATTCCACACAACATACGAGCCGGAAGCATAAAGTGTAAAGCCTGGGGTGCCTAATGAGTGAGCT
AACTCACATTAATTGCGTTGCGCTCACTGCCCGCTTTCCAGTCGGGAAACCTGTCGTGCCAGCTGCATTA
ATGAATCGGCCAACGCGCGGGGAGAGGCGGTTTGCGTATTGGGCGCTCTTCCGCTTCCTCGCTCACTGAC
TCGCTGCGCTCGGTCGTTCGGCTGCGGCGAGCGGTATCAGCTCACTCAAAGGCGGTAATACGGTTATCCA
CAGAATCAGGGGATAACGCAGGAAAGAACATGTGAGCAAAAGGCCAGCAAAAGGCCAGGAACCGTAAAAA
GGCCGCGTTGCTGGCGTTTTTCCATAGGCTCCGCCCCCCTGACGAGCATCACAAAAATCGACGCTCAAGT
CAGAGGTGGCGAAACCCGACAGGACTATAAAGATACCAGGCGTTTCCCCCTGGAAGCTCCCTCGTGCGCT
CTCCTGTTCCGACCCTGCCGCTTACCGGATACCTGTCCGCCTTTCTCCCTTCGGGAAGCGTGGCGCTTTC
TCATAGCTCACGCTGTAGGTATCTCAGTTCGGTGTAGGTCGTTCGCTCCAAGCTGGGCTGTGTGCACGAA
CCCCCCGTTCAGCCCGACCGCTGCGCCTTATCCGGTAACTATCGTCTTGAGTCCAACCCGGTAAGACACG
ACTTATCGCCACTGGCAGCAGCCACTGGTAACAGGATTAGCAGAGCGAGGTATGTAGGCGGTGCTACAGA
GTTCTTGAAGTGGTGGCCTAACTACGGCTACACTAGAAGAACAGTATTTGGTATCTGCGCTCTGCTGAAG
CCAGTTACCTTCGGAAAAAGAGTTGGTAGCTCTTGATCCGGCAAACAAACCACCGCTGGTAGCGGTGGTT
TTTTTGTTTGCAAGCAGCAGATTACGCGCAGAAAAAAAGGATCTCAAGAAGATCCTTTGATCTTTTCTAC
GGGGTCTGACGCTCAGTGGAACGAAAACTCACGTTAAGGGATTTTGGTCATGAGATTATCAAAAAGGATC
TTCACCTAGATCCTTTTAAATTAAAAATGAAGTTTTAAATCAATCTAAAGTATATATGAGTAAACTTGGT
CTGACAGTTACCAATGCTTAATCAGTGAGGCACCTATCTCAGCGATCTGTCTATTTCGTTCATCCATAGT
TGCCTGACTCCCCGTCGTGTAGATAACTACGATACGGGAGGGCTTACCATCTGGCCCCAGTGCTGCAATG
ATACCGCGAGACCCACGCTCACCGGCTCCAGATTTATCAGCAATAAACCAGCCAGCCGGAAGGGCCGAGC
GCAGAAGTGGTCCTGCAACTTTATCCGCCTCCATCCAGTCTATTAATTGTTGCCGGGAAGCTAGAGTAAG
TAGTTCGCCAGTTAATAGTTTGCGCAACGTTGTTGCCATTGCTACAGGCATCGTGGTGTCACGCTCGTCG
TTTGGTATGGCTTCATTCAGCTCCGGTTCCCAACGATCAAGGCGAGTTACATGATCCCCCATGTTGTGCA
AAAAAGCGGTTAGCTCCTTCGGTCCTCCGATCGTTGTCAGAAGTAAGTTGGCCGCAGTGTTATCACTCAT
GGTTATGGCAGCACTGCATAATTCTCTTACTGTCATGCCATCCGTAAGATGCTTTTCTGTGACTGGTGAG
TACTCAACCAAGTCATTCTGAGAATAGTGTATGCGGCGACCGAGTTGCTCTTGCCCGGCGTCAATACGGG
ATAATACCGCGCCACATAGCAGAACTTTAAAAGTGCTCATCATTGGAAAACGTTCTTCGGGGCGAAAACT
CTCAAGGATCTTACCGCTGTTGAGATCCAGTTCGATGTAACCCACTCGTGCACCCAACTGATCTTCAGCA
TCTTTTACTTTCACCAGCGTTTCTGGGTGAGCAAAAACAGGAAGGCAAAATGCCGCAAAAAAGGGAATAA
GGGCGACACGGAAATGTTGAATACTCATACTCTTCCTTTTTCAATATTATTGAAGCATTTATCAGGGTTA
TTGTCTCATGAGCGGATACATATTTGAATGTATTTAGAAAAATAAACAAATAGGGGTTCCGCGCACATTT
CCCCGAAAAGTGCCACCTGACGTCGACGGATCGGGAGATCTCCCGATCCCCTATGGTGCACTCTCAGTAC
AATCTGCTCTGATGCCGCATAGTTAAGCCAGTATCTGCTCCCTGCTTGTGTGTTGGAGGTCGCTGAGTAG
TGCGCGAGCAAAATTTAAGCTACAACAAGGCAAGGCTTGACCGACAATTGCATGAAGAATCTGCTTAGGG
TTAGGCGTTTTGCGCTGCTTCGCGATGTACGGGCCAGATATACGCGTTGACATTGATTATTGACTAGGCT
TTTGCAAAAAGCTTTGCAAAGATGGATAAAGTTTTAAACAGAGAGGAATCTTTGCAGCTAATGGACCTTC
TAGGTCTTGAAAGGAGTGGGAATTGGCTCCGGTGCCCGTCAGTGGGCAGAGCGCACATCGCCCACAGTCC
CCGAGAAGTTGGGGGGAGGGGTCGGCAATTGAACCGGTGCCTAGAGAAGGTGGCGCGGGGTAAACTGGGA
AAGTGATGTCGTGTACTGGCTCCGCCTTTTTCCCGAGGGTGGGGGAGAACCGTATATAAGTGCAGTAGTC
GCCGTGAACGTTCTTTTTCGCAACGGGTTTGCCGCCAGAACACAGGTAAGTGCCGTGTGTGGTTCCCGCG
GGCCTGGCCTCTTTACGGGTTATGGCCCTTGCGTGCCTTGAATTACTTCCACCTGGCTGCAGTACGTGAT
TCTTGATCCCGAGCTTCGGGTTGGAAGTGGGTGGGAGAGTTCGAGGCCTTGCGCTTAAGGAGCCCCTTCG
CCTCGTGCTTGAGTTGAGGCCTGGCCTGGGCGCTGGGGCCGCCGCGTGCGAATCTGGTGGCACCTTCGCG
CCTGTCTCGCTGCTTTCGATAAGTCTCTAGCCATTTAAAATTTTTGATGACCTGCTGCGACGCTTTTTTT
CTGGCAAGATAGTCTTGTAAATGCGGGCCAAGATCTGCACACTGGTATTTCGGTTTTTGGGGCCGCGGGC
GGCGACGGGGCCCGTGCGTCCCAGCGCACATGTTCGGCGAGGCGGGGCCTGCGAGCGCGGCCACCGAGAA
TCGGACGGGGGTAGTCTCAAGCTGGCCGGCCTGCTCTGGTGCCTGGCCTCGCGCCGCCGTGTATCGCCCC
GCCCTGGGCGGCAAGGCTGGCCCGGTCGGCACCAGTTGCGTGAGCGGAAAGATGGCCGCTTCCCGGCCCT
GCTGCAGGGAGCTCAAAATGGAGGACGCGGCGCTCGGGAGAGCGGGCGGGTGAGTCACCCACACAAAGGA
AAAGGGCCTTTCCGTCCTCAGCCGTCGCTTCATGTGACTCCACGGAGTACCGGGCGCCGTCCAGGCACCT
CGATTAGTTCTCGAGCTTTTGGAGTACGTCGTCTTTAGGTTGGGGGGAGGGGTTTTATGCGATGGAGTTT
CCCCACACTGAGTGGGTGGAGACTGAAGTTAGGCCAGCTTGGCACTTGATGTAATTCTCCTTGGAATTTG
CCCTTTTTGAGTTTGGATCTTGGTTCATTCTCAAGCCTCAGACAGTGGTTCAAAGTTTTTTTCTTCCATT
TCAGGTGTCGTGAGGAATTAGCTTGGTACGGAGCTCGGATCGGGGCCATGCGACCGACGCTGCTGTGGTC
GCTGCTGCTGCTGCTCGGAGTCTTCGCCGCCGCCGCCGCCGACTACAAGGACGACGATGACAAGGCGGAT
CCCGCTATCACTGAGGCAAGGGAAGAAGCCAAGCCTTACCCGCTATTCCCGGGACCTTTTCCAGGGAGCC
TGCAAACTGACCACACACCGCTGTTATCCCTTCCTCACGCCAGTGGGTACCAGCCTGCCTTGATGTTTTC
ACCAACCCAGCCTGGAAGACCACATACAGGAAACGTAGCCATTCCCCAGGTGACCTCTGTCGAATCAAAG
CCCCTACCGCCTCTTGCCTTCAAACACACAGTTGGACACATAATACTTTCTGAACATAAAGGTGTCAAAT
TTAATTGCTCAATCAGTGTACCTAATATATACCAGGACACCACAATTTCTTGGTGGAAAGATGGGAAGGA
ATTGCTTGGGGCACATCATGCAATTACACAGTTTTATCCAGATGATGAAGTTACAGCAATAATCGCTTCC
TTCAGCATAACCAGTGTGCAGCGTTCAGACAATGGGTCGTATATCTGTAAGATGAAAATAAACAATGAAG
AGATCGTGTCTGATCCCATCTACATCGAAGTACAAGGACTTCCTCACTTTACTAAGCAGCCTGAGAGCAT
GAATGTCACCAGAAACACAGCCTTCAACCTCACCTGTCAGGCTGTGGGCCCGCCTGAGCCCGTCAACATT
TTCTGGGTTCAAAACAGTAGCCGTGTTAACGAACAGCCTGAAAAATCCCCCTCCGTGCTAACTGTTCCAG
GCCTGACGGAGATGGCGGTCTTCAGTTGTGAGGCCCACAATGACAAAGGGCTGACCGTGTCCAAGGGAGT
GCAGATCAACATCAAAGCAATTCCCTCCCCACCAACTGAAGTCAGCATCCGTAACAGCACTGCACACAGC
ATTCTGATCTCCTGGGTTCCTGGTTTTGATGGATACTCCCCGTTCAGGAATTGCAGCATTCAGGTCAAGG
AAGCTGATCCGCTGAGTAATGGCTCAGTCATGATTTTTAACACCTCTGCCTTACCACATCTGTACCAAAT
CAAGCAGCTGCAAGCCCTGGCTAATTACAGCATTGGTGTTTCCTGCATGAATGAAATAGGCTGGTCTGCA
GTGAGCCCTTGGATTCTAGCCAGCACGACTGAAGGAGCCCCATCAGTAGCACCTTTAAATGTCACTGTGT
TTCTGAATGAATCTAGTGATAATGTGGACATCAGATGGATGAAGCCTCCGACTAAGCAGCAGGATGGAGA
ACTGGTGGGCTACCGGATATCCCACGTGTGGCAGAGTGCAGGGATTTCCAAAGAGCTCTTGGAGGAAGTT
GGCCAGAATGGCAGCCGAGCTCGGATCTCTGTTCAAGTCCACAATGCTACGTGCACAGTGAGGATTGCAG
CCGTCACCAAAGGGGGAGTTGGGCCCTTCAGTGATCCAGTGAAAATATTTATCCCTGCACACGGTTGGGT
AGATTATGCCCCCTCTTCAACTCCGGCGCCTGGCAACGCAGATCCTTGGCTAGCGCCAGTTGTTGCTGCT
TTACTACTCTTTCTAGTGCTTAGCCTGGTATTCATCTGTTTTTATATTAAGAAAATTAATCCATTGAAGG
AAAAAAGCATAATATTACCCAAGTCCTTGATCTCTGTGGTAAGAAGTGCTACTTTAGAGACAAAACCTGA
ATCAAAATATGTATCACTCATCACGTCATACCAGCCATTTTCCTTAGAAAAGGAGGTGGTCTGTGAAGAG
CCGTTGTCTCCAGCAACAGTTCCAGGCATGCATACCGAAGACAATCCAGGAAAAGTGGAACATACAGAAG
AACTTTCTAGTATAACAGAAGTGGTGACTACTGAAGAAAATATTCCTGACGTGGTCCCGGGCAGCCATCT
GACTCCAATAGAGAGAGAGAGTTCTTCACCTTTAAGTAGTAACCAGTCTGAACCTGGCAGCATCGCTTTG
AACTCGTATCACTCCAGAAATTGTTCTGAGAGTGATCACTCCAGAAATGGTTTTGATACTGATTCCAGCT
GTCTGGAATCACATAGCTCCTTATCTGACTCAGAATTTCCCCCAAATAATAAAGGTGAAATAAAAACAGA
AGGACAAGAGCTCATAACCGTAATAAAAGCCCCCACCTCCTTTGGTTATGATAAACCACATGTGCTAGTG
GATCTACTTGTGGATGATAGCGGTAAAGAGTCCTTGATTGGTTATAGACCAACAGAAGATTCCAAAGAAT
TTTCATGAATTCCTACTAGAGGGCCCTATTCTATAGTGTCACCTAAATGCTAGAGCTCGCTGATCAGCCT
CGACTGTGCCTTCTAGTTGCCAGCCATCTGTTGTTTGCCCCTCCCCCGTGCCTTCCTTGACCCTGGAAGG
TGCCACTCCCACTGTCCTTTCCTAATAAAATGAGGAAATTGCATCGCATTGTCTGAGTAGGTGTCATTCT
ATTCTGGGGGGTGGGGTGGGGCAGGACAGCAAGGGGGAGGATTGGGAAGACAATAGCAGGCATGCTGGGG
ATGCGGTGGGCTCTATGGCTTCTGAGGCGGAAAGAACCAGCTGGG
Features (pLannotate 1.2.2; 21 found; start..end, strand, type, name):
     19..447     +  rep_origin     f1 ori (sequence partly withheld): f1 bacteriophage origin of replication; arrow indicates direction of (+) strand synthesis
    461..790     +  promoter       SV40 promoter: SV40 enhancer and early promoter
    857..1648    +  CDS            neo: KKA2_KLEPN - Also known as kan, nptII. Experimental evidence at protein level: Swiss-Prot protein existence level 1. Resistance to kanamycin, neomycin, paromomycin, ribostamycin, butirosin and gentamicin B. From Klebsiella pneumoniae.
   1672..1830    +  CDS            ble (fragment): BLE_KLEPN - Experimental evidence at protein level: Swiss-Prot protein existence level 1. Binding protein with a strong affinity to the bleomycin family of antibiotics. Binds to CL990; an antimitotic-antibiotic compound. From Klebsiella pneumoniae.
   1825..1946    +  polyA_signal   SV40 poly(A) signal: SV40 polyadenylation signal
   2019..2035    -  protein_bind   lac operator: The lac repressor binds to the lac operator to inhibit transcription in E. coli. This inhibition can be relieved by adding lactose or isopropyl-β-D-thiogalactopyranoside (IPTG). lac repressor encoded by lacI
   2043..2073    -  promoter       lac promoter: promoter for the E. coli lac operon
   2088..2109    -  protein_bind   CAP binding site: CAP binding activates transcription in the presence of cAMP. E. coli catabolite activator protein
   2122..2214    -  CDS            lacI (fragment): lac repressor; lacI; The lac repressor binds to the lac operator to inhibit transcription in E. coli. This inhibition can be relieved by adding lactose or isopropyl-β-D-thiogalactopyranoside (IPTG).
   2397..2985    -  rep_origin     ori: high-copy-number ColE1/pMB1/pBR322/pUC origin of replication
   3156..4016    -  CDS            AmpR: β-lactamase; bla; confers resistance to ampicillin, carbenicillin, and related antibiotics
   4017..4121    -  promoter       AmpR promoter: bla
   4180..4232    -  misc_feature   bom (fragment): basis of mobility region from pBR322
   4387..4405    +  enhancer       CMV enhancer (fragment): human cytomegalovirus immediate early enhancer
   4430..4496    +  CDS            small t antigen (fragment): SV40 (simian virus 40) small t antigen
   4503..5681    +  promoter       EF-1α promoter: strong constitutive promoter for human elongation factor EF-1α
   5740..7332    +  CDS            MERTK (fragment): MERTK_HUMAN - Also known as MER. Experimental evidence at protein level: Swiss-Prot protein existence level 1. Receptor tyrosine kinase that transduces signals from the extracellular matrix into the cytoplasm by binding to several ligands including LGALS3, TUB, TULP1 or GAS6. Regulates many physiological processes including cell survival, migration, differentiation, and phagocytosis of apoptotic cells (efferocytosis). Ligand binding at the cell surface induces autophosphorylation of MERTK on its intracellular domain that provides docking sites for downstream signaling molecules. Following acti
   7255..7983    +  CDS            IFNGR1 (fragment): INGR1_HUMAN - Experimental evidence at protein level: Swiss-Prot protein existence level 1. Receptor subunit for interferon gamma/INFG that plays crucial roles in antimicrobial, antiviral, and antitumor responses by activating effector immune cells and enhancing antigen presentation (PubMed:20015550). Associates with transmembrane accessory factor IFNGR2 to form a functional receptor (PubMed:7615558, PubMed:2971451, PubMed:7617032, PubMed:10986460, PubMed:7673114). Upon ligand binding, the intracellular domain of IFNGR1 opens out to allow association of downstream signaling components JAK1 and
   8008..8026    -  promoter       SP6 promoter: promoter for bacteriophage SP6 RNA polymerase
   8052..8276    +  polyA_signal   bGH poly(A) signal: bovine growth hormone polyadenylation signal
   8280..8301    +  promoter       SV40 promoter (fragment): SV40 enhancer and early promoter
