[The description below was written by a language model from this plasmid's Addgene catalogue record and pLannotate feature annotations shown in this document.]
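Description:
pEF2-FL-hMer_gR1 is a mammalian expression plasmid of about 8.3 kb built on the pEF2 backbone. It is propagated in E. coli through a high-copy ColE1/pUC-type origin with ampicillin selection from the β-lactamase gene. An f1 phage origin is also present, along with leftover lac promoter/operator sequences and other small backbone fragments that appear to have no role in the design. For selection in mammalian cells, a separate cassette places the neomycin phosphotransferase gene under the SV40 enhancer/early promoter with an SV40 polyadenylation signal, so stable transfectants can be selected with G418.

The payload is a chimeric human receptor driven by the strong constitutive EF-1α promoter and terminated by the bovine growth hormone polyadenylation signal. The roughly 2.3 kb open reading frame joins an N-terminal portion of the receptor tyrosine kinase MERTK to a C-terminal portion of the interferon gamma receptor subunit IFNGR1. In the feature table the two annotated fragments are contiguous, with a short overlap at the junction. The record does not give the exact domain boundaries. The "FL" in the name may indicate an epitope tag, but no tag is annotated or stated.

The arrangement implies that the ligand-binding region of MERTK, which recognises ligands such as GAS6, is coupled to the IFNGR1 region that engages JAK1 and downstream signalling components. Ligand engagement of MERTK could then be read out through interferon-gamma-receptor-type signalling rather than native kinase activity. This fits the associated study comparing ligand-induced activation of TYRO3, AXL and MER, where such a chimera would serve as a reporter receptor, although the record does not describe the assay.
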