Addgene plasmid #225993: pEF2-FL-hMer_gR1
Purpose: Expresses a chimeric contruct having N-terminal human MerTK and C-terminal human Interferon Gamma Receptor
Depositing lab: Raymond Birge & Sergei Kotenko. Depositing organization: Rutgers, The State University of New Jersey. Publication: Receptor tyrosine kinases, TYRO3, AXL, and MER, demonstrate distinct patterns and complex regulation of ligand-induced activation. Tsou WI, Nguyen KQ, Calarese DA, Garforth SJ, Antes AL, Smirnov SV, Almo SC, Birge RB, Kotenko SV. J Biol Chem. 2014 Sep 12;289(37):25750-63. doi: 10.1074/jbc.M114.569020. Epub 2014 Jul 29. PubMed 25074926.
Backbone
  Vector backbone: pEF2
  Vector type: Mammalian Expression
  Selectable markers: Neomycin (select with G418)
Growth in bacteria
  Bacterial resistance: Ampicillin, 100 μg/mL
  Growth temperature: 37°C
  Growth strain: DH5alpha
  Copy number: High Copy
Gene/Insert
  Gene/Insert name: human MerTK N-Terminal human Interferon Gamma R1 Receptor C-Terminal fusion
  Species: H. sapiens (human)
  Insert size (bp): 2271
  Entrez Gene: MERTK (a.k.a. MER, RP38, Tyro12, c-Eyk, c-mer); IFNGR1 (a.k.a. CD119, IFNGR, IMD27A, IMD27B)
  Promoter: EF1-a
  Cloning method: Unknown
  Sequencing primers: 5′ ttcttccatttcaggtgtcg; 3′ gtcgaggctgatcagcgagc
Terms and licenses: Academic/Nonprofit Terms; Industry Terms: Not Available to Industry
How to cite: pEF2-FL-hMer_gR1 was a gift from Raymond Birge & Sergei Kotenko (Addgene plasmid # 225993 ; http://n2t.net/addgene:225993 ; RRID:Addgene_225993)
